>Addgene plasmid #31658 | pECE-M2-PPP1R12A wt | addgene full sequence | sequence record 342544 | Addgene NGS Result
TTGGTACCGAGCTCGGATCCTCAGGATGGACTACAAGGACGATGACGATAAACCCGGGAATTCGCAGATG
GCGGACGCGAAGCAGAAGCGGAACGAGCAGCTGAAACGCTGGATCGGCTCCGAGACGGACCTCGAGCCTC
CGGTGGTGAAGCGCCAGAAGACCAAGGTGAAGTTCGACGATGGCGCCGTCTTCCTGGCTGCTTGCTCCAG
CGGCGACACGGACGAGGTCCTCAAGCTGCTGCACCGCGGCGCCGACATCAATTACGCCAATGTGGACGGA
CTCACTGCCCTGCACCAGGCTTGCATTGATGACAATGTTGATATGGTGAAGTTTCTGGTAGAAAATGGAG
CAAATATTAATCAACCTGATAATGAAGGCTGGATACCACTACATGCAGCAGCTTCCTGTGGATATCTTGA
TATTGCAGAGTTTTTGATTGGTCAAGGAGCACATGTAGGGGCTGTCAACAGTGAAGGAGATACACCTTTA
GATATTGCGGAGGAGGAGGCAATGGAAGAGCTACTTCAAAATGAAGTTAATCGGCAAGGGGTTGATATAG
AAGCAGCTCGAAAGGAAGAAGAACGGATCATGCTTAGAGATGCCAGGCAGTGGCTAAATAGTGGTCATAT
AAATGATGTCCGGCATGCAAAATCTGGAGGTACAGCACTTCACGTTGCAGCTGCTAAAGGCTATACGGAA
GTTTTAAAACTTTTAATACAGGCAGGCTATGATGTTAATATTAAAGACTATGATGGCTGGACACCTCTTC
ATGCTGCAGCTCATTGGGGTAAAGAAGAAGCATGTCGAATTTTAGTGGACAATCTGTGTGATATGGAGAT
GGTCAACAAAGTGGGCCAAACAGCCTTTGATGTAGCAGATGAAGACATTTTAGGATATTTAGAAGAGTTG
CAAAAGAAACAAAATCTGCTCCATAGTGAAAAACGGGACAAGAAATCTCCACTAATTGAATCAACAGCAA
ATATGGACAATAATCAGTCACAGAAGACCTTTAAAAACAAAGAGACGTTGATTATTGAACCAGAGAAAAA
TGCATCCCGTATTGAATCTCTGGAACAAGAAAAGGTTGATGAAGAAGAAGAAGGAAAGAAGGATGAGTCT
AGCTGCTCTAGTGAAGAAGATGAGGAAGATGACTCGGAATCAGAAGCTGAAACAGATAAGACAAAACCCC
TGGCTTCTGTAACTAATGCCAACACTTCTAGTACACAAGCAGCTCCTGTAGCTGTTACAACACCTACTGT
GTCATCAGGTCAAGCAACACCTACATCACCTATTAAAAAGTTTCCAACCACAGCTACAAAAATTTCTCCC
AAAGAAGAAGAGAGAAAAGATGAGTCTCCTGCAACTTGGAGGTTAGGACTTAGAAAGACGGGCAGCTATG
GTGCACTTGCTGAAATCACAGCATCTAAAGAGGGTCAGAAAGAAAAAGATACTGCAGGTGTTACACGTTC
AGCTTCAAGTCCCAGACTTTCCTCCTCTTTGGATAATAAAGAAAAGGAGAAAGATAGTAAAGGAACTAGG
CTTGCATATGTTGCACCTACAATACCAAGACGACTAGCCAGTACATCTGACATTGAAGAGAAAGAAAACA
GAGATTCTTCAAGTTTGCGAACAAGTAGTTCATATACAAGGAGAAAATGGGAAGATGATCTTAAAAAAAA
TAGCTCAGTTAATGAAGGATCAACGTATCATAAAAGTTGCTCCTTTGGTAGAAGACAAGATGATTTGATT
AGTTCTAGTGTTCCAAGCACCACATCAACACCAACAGTTACCTCTGCAGCTGGGCTTCAGAAAAGCCTGC
TTTCCAGCACAAGCACTACTACAAAGATTACAACGGGTTCTTCCTCAGCAGGCACACAAAGCAGTACCTC
AAATCGTTTGTGGGCTGAGGATAGTACTGAGAAAGAAAAGGACAGTGTTCCTACGGCAGTGACCATTCCT
GTTGCTCCAACTGTTGTAAATGCTGCAGCTTCTACCACAACCCTGACTACAACTACTGCTGGCACTGTCT
CCTCCACAACAGAGGTCAGGGAGAGACGCAGATCATACCTCACTCCTGTTAGGGATGAAGAGTCTGAATC
CCAAAGAAAAGCAAGATCTAGACAAGCAAGACAATCTAGAAGATCAACACAGGGAGTGACATTAACTGAT
CTTCAAGAAGCTGAGAAAACAATAGGAAGAAGTCGTTCTACCCGAACCAGAGAACAAGAAAATGAAGAAA
AAGAAAAAGAGGAAAAAGAGAAACAAGATAAAGAGAAACAAGAAGAAAAGAAGGAGTCAGAAACATCTAG
AGAAGATGAATATAAACAAAAGTACTCCAGAACGTATGATGAGACTTACCAGCGTTATAGGCCAGTATCA
ACTTCAAGTTCAACCACTCCATCCTCTTCACTTTCTACTATGAGCAGTTCACTGTATGCTTCAAGTCAAC
TAAACAGGCCAAATAGTCTTGTAGGCATAACTTCTGCTTACTCCAGAGGAATAACAAAAGAAAATGAAAG
AGAGGGAGAAAAAAGAGAAGAGGAGAAAGAAGGAGAAGATAAATCACAACCTAAATCAATCAGAGAACGA
CGACGACCAAGAGAGAAAAGAAGATCTACAGGAGTTTCATTTTGGACACAAGATAGTGATGAAAATGAAC
AAGAACAACAATCAGACACAGAAGAGGGATCCAATAAGAAAGAAACTCAGACGGATTCCATTTCTAGATA
TGAAACCAGTTCTACATCAGCTGGTGATCGATATGATTCCTTGCTGGGTCGCTCTGGATCATACAGTTAC
TTAGAAGAAAGAAAACCTTACAGCAGCAGGCTAGAAAAGGATGACTCAACTGACTTTAAAAAGCTTTATG
AACAAATTCTAGCTGAAAATGAAAAGCTGAAGGCACAGCTACATGATACAAATATGGAACTAACAGATCT
TAAATTACAGTTGGAAAAGGCCACCCAGAGACAAGAAAGATTTGCTGATAGATCACTGTTGGAAATGGAA
AAAAGGGAACGAAGAGCTCTAGAAAGAAGAATATCTGAAATGGAAGAAGAGCTCAAAATGTTACCAGACC
TAAAAGCAGACAACCAGAGGCTAAAGGATGAAAATGGGGCCTTGATCAGAGTTATAAGCAAACTTTCCAA
ATAAGCTAGATAAGTAATGATCATAATCAGCCATATCACATCTGTAGAGGTTTTACTTGCTTTAAAAAAC
CTCCCACACCTCCCCCTGAACCTGAAACATAAAATGAATGCAATTGTTGTTGTTAACTTGTTTATTGCAG
CTTATAATGGTTACAAATAAAGCAATAGCATCACAAATTTCACAAATAAAGCATTTTTTTCACTGCATTC
TAGTTGTGGTTTGTCCAAACTCATCAATGTATCTTATCATGTCTGGATCCTCTACGCCGGACGCATCGTG
GCCGGCATCACCGGCGCCACAGGTGCGGTTGCTGGCGCCTATATCGCCGACATCACCGATGGGGAAGATC
GGGCTCGCCACTTCGGGCTCATGAGCGCTTGTTTCGGCGTGGGTATGGTGGCAGGCCCCGTGGCCGGGGG
ACTGTTGGGCGCCATCTCCTTGCATGCACCATTCCTTGCGGCGGCGGTGCTCAACGGCCTCAACCTACTA
CTGGGCTGCTTCCTAATGCAGGAGTCGCATAAGGGAGAGCGTCGATATGCGGTGTGAAATACCGCACAGA
TGCGTAAGGAGAAAATACCGCATCAGGCGCTCTTCCGCTTCCTCGCTCACTGACTCGCTGCGCTCGGTCG
TTCGGCTGCGGCGAGCGGTATCAGCTCACTCAAAGGCGGTAATACGGTTATCCACAGAATCAGGGGATAA
CGCAGGAAAGAACATGTGAGCAAAAGGCCAGCAAAAGGCCAGGAACCGTAAAAAGGCCGCGTTGCTGGCG
TTTTTCCATAGGCTCCGCCCCCCTGACGAGCATCACAAAAATCGACGCTCAAGTCAGAGGTGGCGAAACC
CGACAGGACTATAAAGATACCAGGCGTTTCCCCCTGGAAGCTCCCTCGTGCGCTCTCCTGTTCCGACCCT
GCCGCTTACCGGATACCTGTCCGCCTTTCTCCCTTCGGGAAGCGTGGCGCTTTCTCATAGCTCACGCTGT
AGGTATCTCAGTTCGGTGTAGGTCGTTCGCTCCAAGCTGGGCTGTGTGCACGAACCCCCCGTTCAGCCCG
ACCGCTGCGCCTTATCCGGTAACTATCGTCTTGAGTCCAACCCGGTAAGACACGACTTATCGCCACTGGC
AGCAGCCACTGGTAACAGGATTAGCAGAGCGAGGTATGTAGGCGGTGCTACAGAGTTCTTGAAGTGGTGG
CCTAACTACGGCTACACTAGAAGGACAGTATTTGGTATCTGCGCTCTGCTGAAGCCAGTTACCTTCGGAA
AAAGAGTTGGTAGCTCTTGATCCGGCAAACAAACCACCGCTGGTAGCGGTGGTTTTTTTGTTTGCAAGCA
GCAGATTACGCGCAGAAAAAAAGGATCTCAAGAAGATCCTTTGATCTTTTCTACGGGGTCTGACGCTCAG
TGGAACGAAAACTCACGTTAAGGGATTTTGGTCATGAGATTATCAAAAAGGATCTTCACCTAGATCCTTT
TAAATTAAAAATGAAGTTTTAAATCAATCTAAAGTATATATGAGTAAACTTGGTCTGACAGTTACCAATG
CTTAATCAGTGAGGCACCTATCTCAGCGATCTGTCTATTTCGTTCATCCATAGTTGCCTGACTCCCCGTC
GTGTAGATAACTACGATACGGGAGGGCTTACCATCTGGCCCCAGTGCTGCAATGATACCGCGAGACCCAC
GCTCACCGGCTCCAGATTTATCAGCAATAAACCAGCCAGCCGGAAGGGCCGAGCGCAGAAGTGGTCCTGC
AACTTTATCCGCCTCCATCCAGTCTATTAATTGTTGCCGGGAAGCTAGAGTAAGTAGTTCGCCAGTTAAT
AGTTTGCGCAACGTTGTTGCCATTGCTGCAGGCATCGTGGTGTCACGCTCGTCGTTTGGTATGGCTTCAT
TCAGCTCCGGTTCCCAACGATCAAGGCGAGTTACATGATCCCCCATGTTGTGCAAAAAAGCGGTTAGCTC
CTTCGGTCCTCCGATCGTTGTCAGAAGTAAGTTGGCCGCAGTGTTATCACTCATGGTTATGGCAGCACTG
CATAATTCTCTTACTGTCATGCCATCCGTAAGATGCTTTTCTGTGACTGGTGAGTACTCAACCAAGTCAT
TCTGAGAATAGTGTATGCGGCGACCGAGTTGCTCTTGCCCGGCGTCAACACGGGATAATACCGCGCCACA
TAGCAGAACTTTAAAAGTGCTCATCATTGGAAAACGTTCTTCGGGGCGAAAACTCTCAAGGATCTTACCG
CTGTTGAGATCCAGTTCGATGTAACCCACTCGTGCACCCAACTGATCTTCAGCATCTTTTACTTTCACCA
GCGTTTCTGGGTGAGCAAAAACAGGAAGGCAAAATGCCGCAAAAAAGGGAATAAGGGCGACACGGAAATG
TTGAATACTCATACTCTTCCTTTTTCAATATTATTGAAGCATTTATCAGGGTTATTGTCTCATGAGCGGA
TACATATTTGAATGTATTTAGAAAAATAAACAAATAGGGGTTCCGCGCACATTTCCCCGAAAAGTGCCAC
CTGACCTTCTGAGGCGGAAAGAACCAGCTGTGGAATGTGTGTCAGTTAGGGTGTGGAAAGTCCCCAGGCT
CCCCAGCAGGCAGAAGTATGCAAAGCATGCATCTCAATTAGTCAGCAAGGAAAGTCCCCAGGCTCCCCAG
CAGGCAGAAGTATGCAAAGCATGCATCTCAATTAGTCAGCAACCATAGTCCCGCCCCTAACTCCGCCCAT
CCCGCCCCTAACTCCGCCCAGTTCCGCCCATTCTCCGCCCCATGGCTGACTAATTTTTTTTATTTATGCA
GAGGCCGAGGCCGCCTCGGCCTCTGAGCTATTCCAGAAGTAGTGAAGAGGCTTTTTTGGAGGAGATCTAA
GC
Features (pLannotate 1.2.2; 10 found; start..end, strand, type, name):
     26..42      +  CDS            5xFLAG (fragment): five tandem FLAG® epitope tags
     65..3151    +  CDS            PPP1R12A: MYPT1_HUMAN - Also known as MBS, MYPT1 From Homo sapiens (Human).
   3167..3252    +  CDS            large T antigen (fragment): large T antigen from SV40 (simian virus 40)
   3275..3409    +  polyA_signal   SV40 poly(A) signal: SV40 polyadenylation signal
   3404..3685    +  CDS            TcR (fragment): tetracycline efflux protein; tet; confers resistance to tetracycline
   3685..3737    +  misc_feature   bom (fragment): basis of mobility region from pBR322
   3923..4511    -  rep_origin     ori: high-copy-number ColE1/pMB1/pBR322/pUC origin of replication
   4682..5542    -  CDS            AmpR: β-lactamase; bla; confers resistance to ampicillin, carbenicillin, and related antibiotics
   5543..5647    -  promoter       AmpR promoter: bla
   5679..6012    +  promoter       SV40 promoter: SV40 enhancer and early promoter
