[The description below was written by a language model from this plasmid's Addgene catalogue record and pLannotate feature annotations shown in this document.]
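Description:
pECE-M2-PPP1R12A wt is a mammalian expression plasmid built on the small pECE backbone (about 2.9 kb) and carrying the wild-type human PPP1R12A open reading frame, which encodes the myosin phosphatase targeting subunit also known as MYPT1 or MBS, a regulatory subunit of protein phosphatase 1. The roughly 3.1 kb insert was placed between an EcoRI site, which is retained, and an NheI site that was destroyed during cloning. Part of the plasmid derives from a human ORFeome collection clone. The sequenced plasmid is about 6 kb. It is maintained in E. coli through a high-copy ColE1/pUC-type origin and selected with ampicillin via the β-lactamase gene and its native promoter. Short remnants of the pBR322 tetracycline resistance gene and bom region are annotated but are only backbone fragments, not functional markers.

Expression in mammalian cells is driven by the SV40 enhancer and early promoter, which on the circular map sits immediately upstream of the coding region. Transcripts are terminated by the SV40 polyadenylation signal, which is preceded by a small fragment of SV40 large T antigen sequence carried along with that region. The backbone supplies an N-terminal M2 (FLAG) epitope. The feature table picks this up as a short FLAG-type match just upstream of the PPP1R12A coding sequence, consistent with a single tag rather than a tandem array. The tag allows detection or immunoprecipitation of the expressed protein with anti-FLAG antibodies. No mammalian selection marker is annotated, so the plasmid appears suited to transient transfection. It was deposited with a study that screened for AMPKα2 substrates and identified proteins involved in mitosis. The "wt" label implies that it serves as the unmutated reference form of the protein, although the record does not describe companion mutants.
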