Addgene plasmid #31658: pECE-M2-PPP1R12A wt
Depositing lab: Anne Brunet. Depositing organization: Stanford University. Publication: Chemical Genetic Screen for AMPKalpha2 Substrates Uncovers a Network of Proteins Involved in Mitosis. Banko MR, Allen JJ, Schaffer BE, Wilker EW, Tsou P, White JL, Villen J, Wang B, Kim SR, Sakamoto K, Gygi SP, Cantley LC, Yaffe MB, Shokat KM, Brunet A. Mol Cell. 2011 Dec 23;44(6):878-92. Epub 2011 Dec 1. 10.1016/j.molcel.2011.11.005 PubMed 22137581.
Backbone
  Vector backbone: pECE, Addgene plasmid 26453
  Backbone size w/o insert (bp): 2900
  Vector type: Mammalian Expression
Growth in bacteria
  Bacterial resistance: Ampicillin, 100 μg/mL
  Growth temperature: 37°C
  Growth strain: DH5alpha
  Copy number: High Copy
Gene/Insert
  Gene/Insert name: Protein Phosphatase 1 Regulatory Subunit 12A (alt name: M2-PPP1R12A)
  Species: H. sapiens (human)
  Insert size (bp): 3100
  Entrez Gene: PPP1R12A (a.k.a. GUBS, M130, MBS, MYPT1)
  Tag / fusion protein: M2 (N terminal on backbone)
  Cloning method: Restriction Enzyme; 5′ cloning site EcoRI (not destroyed); 3′ cloning site NheI (destroyed during cloning)
  Sequencing primers: 5′ SV40pro-F; 3′ SV40pA-R
Resource information
  A portion of this plasmid was derived from a plasmid made by: Open Biosystems Human Orfeome Collection
Terms and licenses: Academic/Nonprofit Terms; Industry Terms: Not Available to Industry
How to cite: pECE-M2-PPP1R12A wt was a gift from Anne Brunet (Addgene plasmid # 31658 ; http://n2t.net/addgene:31658 ; RRID:Addgene_31658)
