>Addgene plasmid #31658 | pECE-M2-PPP1R12A wt | addgene partial sequence | sequence record 45622 | SV40pro-F 5'-TATTTATGCAGAGGCCGAGG-3'
AGAGGCTTTTTTGGAGGAGATCTAAGCTTGGTACCGAGCTCGGATCCTCAGGATGGACTACAAGGACGAT
GACGATAAACCCGGGAATTCGCAGATGGCGGACGCGAAGCAGAAGCGGAACGAGCAGCTGAAACGCTGGA
TCGGCTCCGAGACGGACCTCGAGCCTCCGGTGGTGAAGCGCCAGAAGACCAAGGTGAAGTTCGACGATGG
CGCCGTCTTCCTGGCTGCTTGCTCCAGCGGCGACACGGACGAGGTCCTCAAGCTGCTGCACCGCGGCGCC
GACATCAATTACGCCAATGTGGACGGACTCACTGCCCTGCACCAGGCTTGCATTGATGACAATGTTGATA
TGGTGAAGTTTCTGGTAGAAAATGGAGCAAATATTAATCAACCTGATAATGAAGGCTGGATACCACTACA
TGCAGCAGCTTCCTGTGGATATCTTGATATTGCAGAGTTTTTGATTGGTCAAGGAGCACATGTAGGGGCT
GTCAACAGTGAAGGAGATACACCTTTAGATATTGCGGAGGAGGAGGCAATGGAAGAGCTACTTCAAAATG
AAGTTAATCGGCAAGGGGTTGATATAGAAGCAGCTCGAAAGGAAGAAGAACGGATCATGCTTAGAGATGC
CAGGCAGTGGCTAAATAGTGGTCATATAAATGATGTCCGGCATGCAAAATCTGGAGGTACAGCACTTCAC
GTTGCAGCTGCTAAAGGCTATACGGAAGTTTTAAAACTTTTAATACAGGCAGGCTATGATGTTAATATTA
AAGACTATGATGGCTGGA
